>Addgene plasmid #245158 | pJAK210 | addgene full sequence | sequence record 495262 | Addgene NGS Result
TTGAGATCCTTTTTTTCTGCGCGTAATCTGCTGCTTGCAAACAAAAAAACCACCGCTACCAGCGGTGGTT
TGTTTGCCGGATCAAGAGCTACCAACTCTTTTTCCGAAGGTAACTGGCTTCAGCAGAGCGCAGATACCAA
ATACTGTTCTTCTAGTGTAGCCGTAGTTAGGCCACCACTTCAAGAACTCTGTAGCACCGCCTACATACCT
CGCTCTGCTAATCCTGTTACCAGTGGCTGCTGCCAGTGGCGATAAGTCGTGTCTTACCGGGTTGGACTCA
AGACGATAGTTACCGGATAAGGCGCAGCGGTCGGGCTGAACGGGGGGTTCGTGCACACAGCCCAGCTTGG
AGCGAACGACCTACACCGAACTGAGATACCTACAGCGTGAGCTATGAGAAAGCGCCACGCTTCCCGAAGG
GAGAAAGGCGGACAGGTATCCGGTAAGCGGCAGGGTCGGAACAGGAGAGCGCACGAGGGAGCTTCCAGGG
GGAAACGCCTGGTATCTTTATAGTCCTGTCGGGTTTCGCCACCTCTGACTTGAGCGTCGATTTTTGTGAT
GCTCGTCAGGGGGGCGGAGCCTATGGAAAAACGCCAGCAACGCGGCCTTTTTACGGTTCCTGGCCTTTTG
CTGGCCTTTTGCTCACATGTTCTTTCCTGCGTTATCCCCTGATTCTGTGGATAACCGTATTACCGCCTTT
GAGTGAGCTGATACCGCTCGCCGCAGCCGAACGACCGAGCGCAGCGAGTCAGTGAGCGAGGAAGCGGAAG
AGCGCCCAATACGCAGGGCCCCCTGCTTCGGGGTCATTATAGCGATTTTTTCGGTATATCCATCCTTTTT
CGCACGATATACAGGATTTTGCCAAAGGGTTCGTGTAGACTTTCCTTGGTGTATCCAACGGCGTCAGCCG
GGCAGGATAGGTGAAGTAGGCCCACCCGCGAGCGGGTGTTCCTTCTTCACTGTCCCTTATTCGCACCTGG
CGGTGCTCAACGGGAATCCTGCTCTGCGAGGCTGGCCGGCTACCGCCGGCGTAACAGATGAGGGCAAGCG
GATGGCTGATGAAACCAAGCCAACCAGGAAGGGCAGCCCACCTATCAAGGTGTACTGCCTTCCAGACGAA
CGAAGAGCGATTGAGGAAAAGGCGGCGGCGGCCGGCATGAGCCTGTCGGCCTACCTGCTGGCCGTCGGCC
AGGGCTACAAAATCACGGGCGTCGTGGACTATGAGCACGTCCGCGAGCTGGCCCGCATCAATGGCGACCT
GGGCCGCCTGGGCGGCCTGCTGAAACTCTGGCTCACCGACGACCCGCGCACGGCGCGGTTCGGTGATGCC
ACGATCCTCGCCCTGCTGGCGAAGATCGAAGAGAAGCAGGACGAGCTTGGCAAGGTCATGATGGGCGTGG
TCCGCCCGAGGGCAGAGCCATGACTTTTTTAGCCGCTAAAACGGCCGGGGGGTGCGCGTGATTGCCAAGC
ACGTCCCCATGCGCTCCATCAAGAAGAGCGACTTCGCGGAGCTGGTGAAGTACATCACCGACGAGCAAGG
CAAGACCGATCGGGCCCCCTGCAGGATAAAAAAATTGTAGATAAATTTTATAAAATAGTTTTATCTACAA
TTTTTTTATCAGGAAACAGCTATGACCGCGGCCGCTGTATCCATATGACCATGATTACGAATTCCCCGGA
TCGAGATAGTATATGATGCATATTCTTTAAATATAGATAAAGTTATAGAAGCAATAGAAGATTTAGGATT
TACTGTAATATAAATTACACTTTTAAAAAGTTTAAAAACATGATACAATAAGTTATGGTTGGAATTGTTA
TCCGCTCACAATTCCAACTTATGATTAAAATTTTAAGGAGGTGTATTTCATAATGTGTCGAATAACGCTT
TACAAACAATTATTAACGCCCGGTTACCAGGCGAAGAGGGGCTGTGGCAGATTCATCTGCAGGACGGAAA
AATCAGCGCCATTGATGCGCAATCCGGCGTGATGCCCATAACTGAAAACAGCCTGGATGCCGAACAAGGT
TTAGTTATACCGCCGTTTGTGGAGCCACATATTCACCTGGACACCACGCAAACCGCCGGACAACCGAACT
GGAATCAGTCCGGCACGCTGTTTGAAGGCATTGAACGCTGGGCCGAGCGCAAAGCGTTATTAACCCATGA
CGATGTGAAACAACGCGCATGGCAAACGCTGAAATGGCAGATTGCCAACGGCATTCAGCATGTGCGTACC
CATGTCGATGTTTCGGATGCAACGCTAACTGCGCTGAAAGCAATGCTGGAAGTGAAGCAGGAAGTCGCGC
CGTGGATTGATCTGCAAATCGTCGCCTTCCCTCAGGAAGGGATTTTGTCGTATCCCAACGGTGAAGCGTT
GCTGGAAGAGGCGTTACGCTTAGGGGCAGATGTAGTGGGGGCGATTCCGCATTTTGAATTTACCCGTGAA
TACGGCGTGGAGTCGCTGCATAAAACCTTCGCCCTGGCGCAAAAATACGACCGTCTCATCGACGTTCACT
GTGATGAGATCGATGACGAGCAGTCGCGCTTTGTCGAAACCGTTGCTGCCCTGGCGCACCATGAAGGCAT
GGGCGCACGAGTCACCGCCAGCCACACCACGGCAATGCACTCCTATAACGGGGCGTATACCTCACGCCTG
TTCCGCTTGCTGAAAATGTCCGGTATTAACTTTGTCGCCAACCCGCTGGTCAATATTCATCTGCAAGGAC
GTTTCGATACGTATCCAAAACGTCGCGGCATCACGCGCGTTAAAGAGATGCTGGAGTCCGGCATTAACGT
CTGCTTTGGTCACGATGATGTCTTCGATCCGTGGTATCCGCTGGGAACGGCGAATATGCTGCAAGTGCTG
CATATGGGGCTGCATGTTTGCCAGTTGATGGGCTACGGGCAGATTAACGATGGCCTGAATTTAATCACCC
ACCACAGCGCAAGGACGTTGAATTTGCAGGATTACGGCATTGCCGCCGGAAACAGCGCCAACCTGATTAT
CCTGCCGGCTGAAAATGGGTTTGATGCGCTGCGCCGTCAGGTTCCGGTACGTTATTCGGTACGTGGCGGC
AAGGTGATTGCCAGCACACAACCGGCACAAACCACCGTATATCTGGAGCAGCCAGAAGCCATCGATTACA
AACGTTGAACGACTGGGTTACAGCGAGCTTAGTTTAAAGGGCGAATTCCTAGAGTCGACGTCACGCGTCC
ATGGAGATCTCGAGGCCTGCAGACATGCAAGCTTGGCACTGGCCGTCGTTTTACAACGTCGTGACTGGGA
AAACCCTGGCGTTACCCAACTTAATCGCCTTGCAGCACATCCCCCTTTCGCCAGCTGGCGTAATAGCGAA
GAGGCCCGCACCGATCGCCCTTCCCAACAGTTGCGCAGCCTGAATGGCGAATGGCGCTAGCATAAAAATA
AGAAGCCTGCATTTGCAGGCTTCTTATTTTTATGGCGCGCCGTTCTGAATCCTTAGCTAATGGTTCAACA
GGTAACTATGACGAAGATAGCACCCTGGATAAGTCTGTAATGGATTCTAAGGCATTTAATGAAGACGTGT
ATATAAAATGTGCTAATGAAAAAGAAAATGCGTTAAAAGAGCCTAAAATGAGTTCAAATGGTTTTGAAAT
TGATTGGTAGTTTAATTTAATATATTTTTTCTATTGGCTATCTCGATACCTATAGAATCTTCTGTTCACT
TTTGTTTTTGAAATATAAAAAGGGGCTTTTTAGCCCCTTTTTTTTAAAACTCCGGAGGAGTTTCTTCATT
CTTGATACTATACGTAACTATTTCGATTTGACTTCATTGTCAATTAAGCTAGTAAAATCAATGGTTAAAA
AACAAAAAACTTGCATTTTTCTACCTAGTAATTTATAATTTTAAGTGTCGAGTTTAAAAGTATAATTTAC
CAGGAAAGGAGCAAGTTTTTTAATAAGGAAAAATTTTTCCTTTTAAAATTCTATTTCGTTATATGACTAA
TTATAATCAAAAAAATGAAAATAAACAAGAGGTAAAAACTGCTTTAGAGAAATGTACTGATAAAAAAAGA
AAAAATCCTAGATTTACGTCATACATAGCACCTTTAACTACTAAGAAAAATATTGAAAGGACTTCCACTT
GTGGAGATTATTTGTTTATGTTGAGTGATGCAGACTTAGAACATTTTAAATTACATAAAGGTAATTTTTG
CGGTAATAGATTTTGTCCAATGTGTAGTTGGCGACTTGCTTGTAAGGATAGTTTAGAAATATCTATTCTT
ATGGAGCATTTAAGAAAAGAAGAAAATAAAGAGTTTATATTTTTAACTCTTACAACTCCAAATGTAAAAA
GTTATGATCTTAATTATTCTATTAAACAATATAATAAATCTTTTAAAAAATTAATGGAGCGTAAGGAAGT
TAAGGATATAACTAAAGGTTATATAAGAAAATTAGAAGTAACTTACCAAAAGGAAAAATACATAACAAAG
GATTTATGGAAAATAAAAAAAGATTATTATCAAAAAAAAGGACTTGAAATTGGTGATTTAGAACCTAATT
TTGATACTTATAATCCTCATTTTCATGTAGTTATTGCAGTTAATAAAAGTTATTTTACAGATAAAAATTA
TTATATAAATCGAGAAAGATGGTTGGAATTATGGAAGTTTGCTACTAAGGATGATTCTATAACTCAAGTT
GATGTTAGAAAAGCAAAAATTAATGATTATAAAGAGGTTTACGAACTTGCGAAATATTCAGCTAAAGACA
CTGATTATTTAATATCGAGGCCAGTATTTGAAATTTTTTATAAAGCATTAAAAGGCAAGCAGGTATTAGT
TTTTAGTGGATTTTTTAAAGATGCACACAAATTGTACAAGCAAGGAAAACTTGATGTTTATAAAAAGAAA
GATGAAATTAAATATGTCTATATAGTTTATTATAATTGGTGCAAAAAACAATATGAAAAAACTAGAATAA
GGGAACTTACGGAAGATGAAAAAGAAGAATTAAATCAAGATTTAATAGATGGAATAGAAATAGATTAAAG
TGTAACTATACTTTATATATATATGATTAAAAAAATAAAAAACAACAGCCTATTAGGTTGTTGTTTTTTA
TTTTCTTTATTAATTTTTTTAATTTTTAGTTTTTAGTTCTTTTTTAAAATAAGTTTCAGCCTCTTTTTCA
ATATTTTTTAAAGAAGGAGTATTTGCATGAATTGCCTTTTTTCTAACAGACTTAGGAAATATTTTAACAG
TATCTTCTTGCGCCGGTGATTTTGGAACTTCATAACTTACTAATTTATAATTATTATTTTCTTTTTTAAT
TGTAACAGTTGCAAAAGAAGCTGAACCTGTTCCTTCAACTAGTTTATCATCTTCAATATAATATTCTTGA
CCTATATAGTATAAATATATTTTTATTATATTTTTACTTTTTTCTGAATCTATTATTTTATAATCATAAA
AAGTTTTACCACCAAAAGAAGGTTGTACTCCTTCTGGTCCAACATATTTTTTTACTATATTATCTAAATA
ATTTTTGGGAACTGGTGTTGTAATTTGATTAATCGAACAACCAGTTATACTTAAAGGAATTATAACTATA
AAAATATATAGGATTATCTTTTTAAATTTCATTATTGGCCTCCTTTTTATTAAATTTATGTTACCATAAA
AAGGACATAACGGGAATATGTAGAATATTTTTAATGTAGACAAAATTTTACATAAATATAAAGAAAGGAA
GTGTTTGTTTAAATTTTATAGCAAACTATCAAAAATTAGGGGGATAAAAATTTATGAAAAAAAGGTTTTC
GATGTTATTTTTATGTTTAACTTTAATAGTTTGTGGTTTATTTACAAATTCGGCCGGCCAGTGGGCAAGT
TGAAAAATTCACAAAAATGTGGTATAATATCTTTGTTCATTAGAGCGATAAACTTGAATTTGAGAGGGAA
CTTAGATGGTATTTGAAAAAATTGATAAAAATAGTTGGAACAGAAAAGAGTATTTTGACCACTACTTTGC
AAGTGTACCTTGTACCTACAGCATGACCGTTAAAGTGGATATCACACAAATAAAGGAAAAGGGAATGAAA
CTATATCCTGCAATGCTTTATTATATTGCAATGATTGTAAACCGCCATTCAGAGTTTAGGACGGCAATCA
ATCAAGATGGTGAATTGGGGATATATGATGAGATGATACCAAGCTATACAATATTTCACAATGATACTGA
AACATTTTCCAGCCTTTGGACTGAGTGTAAGTCTGACTTTAAATCATTTTTAGCAGATTATGAAAGTGAT
ACGCAACGGTATGGAAACAATCATAGAATGGAAGGAAAGCCAAATGCTCCGGAAAACATTTTTAATGTAT
CTATGATACCGTGGTCAACCTTCGATGGCTTTAATCTGAATTTGCAGAAAGGATATGATTATTTGATTCC
TATTTTTACTATGGGGAAATATTATAAAGAAGATAACAAAATTATACTTCCTTTGGCAATTCAAGTTCAT
CACGCAGTATGTGACGGATTTCACATTTGCCGTTTTGTAAACGAATTGCAGGAATTGATAAATAGTTAAC
TTCAGGTTTGTCTGTAACTAAAAACAAGTATTTAAGCAAAAACATCGTAGAAATACGGTGTTTTTTGTTA
CCCTAAATATATCTTGCCCAAATGTCAAAGCTGGTGGAATGGCTTTTGGTATAAAAAATGAAGTGGCAAG
AGAAGTTGTTCGTGAGGTAAGAAACATAACGAAACTGCCTTTAGTAATAAAATTATCACCCAATGCAGAA
GATATTGTAGGAATGGCAAAAGTTTGTGAAGAAGAAGGTGCTGATGGAGTTTCATTAGTTAATACTTTTA
AAGCAATGGCAATTGATATAAAAAATAGAAGACCAGTATTTGAAAATGTATATGCTGGATTATCTGGACC
AGCTATAAAACCTATAGCTTTGAGAATGGTACATGAAGTGTGTAAAAATGTAAATATACCTGTAATGGGA
ATGGGCGGAATAACTAAAGCCACAGATGCTATAGAGTTTATAATGGCAGGAGCTACTTGTATCCAAGTTG
GAACTGCAAATTTTATGAATCCTAGAATAGGTATTGAAATAATAGATGGGATTAATGAATTTATGGATAG
AGAAGGAATAAAAAGTTTAGACGAAATAAGAGGAATTATATAAGGTAGAATAAATAGTATTTTAAAGATA
AAAAATATAGATTAAATAAACAATAATTTTATAACATTAACATGGAGGAAAAATAATATGAGTAAAGTAG
ATGTAGTGGATATATTAAAGAAAAGTGATGCATTGTTGGAGGGACATTTTTTATTATCTTCAGGAAAACA
CAGTAATAGATACGTACAATGTGCAAAAGTATTAAGATTTCCAGAATATGCTGCTGAGGTATTAAGTACA
GTTGTTGAACAAATAAAAGACTTAGATATAGACTTAGTAGTAGGACCAGCTATGGGTGGAGTAATAGTTT
CTTATGAGTTAGGAAGACAATTAGGAAAAGAAGCTGTATTTACTGAGAGAAAAGACAATACAATGGAGTT
AAGAAGAGGATTTGAAGTTAAAAAAGGAGCAAAGATAATAATTGCTGAAGACGTTGTAACTACTGGTAAA
TCAACTATGGAGACAAAAAGAGTATTAGAAGCCTTAGGTGGAGAAGTTGTAGGTGTTGCATGTATAGCAG
ATAGAACTAATCATGATATAGGTATGCCTATATATAGTGCTATAAAACTTGATATTCAAGTTTATGAATC
TGATGAGTGTCCTTTATGTAAGGAAGGAAAATTACCAGTTGTTAAGCCTGGAAGTAGAGAGTTCAAGGAA
TTAGGGATGTAATAACGAATTCTGCATCAAGCTAGCATAAAAATAAGAAGCCTGCATTTGCAGGCTTCTT
ATTTTTATGGTACCCGTTAACAGATCTGAGCTCAGAATGGGATCCGCACAATGAAGGACTGTTCAGTCTG
ATTCATCCACATTATACTAAATGCTTACTTCTATTCCATCTTCCATTTGGATGTTGGGAAAAAGGCTTCT
CTCATGAGAAGTCTTTTTTATTTAAACTTAATTATTTATAGTGTTACTTAAAAAATGTAAATTTTTTAGA
GTAAAAATTTGTAATATAACATATAACTTAAAAATAAAAAGCAGTTAGCCTTATAAATGAAGGTTAGCTG
TTTTTTTTGTTAAAAATATATTTACAAAATAAGAGATAGTAGCAGTACAATATAAGTATAAGGTAAAAGT
ATTATATATTAGGGAGGGGTAAGTATGAAAAATCAATTAAATGAAAATCATAAAAAGGTTGTATTTTTTG
GAGTAGGTGCTGTAGGAGCTACTTTTGCAGAACAATTTTTTAACTCTAAATATGATTTTAAAATTCTTTG
TGATAATGAAAGAAAGAAAAGATATTTAGAAGAAGGATTTATAATAAATGGAAAAAGGTATGATTTTAAT
TATGTAACTAAAGATGAGTATAAACAAGAGGCTGATTTTATAATTATAGGTCTAAAATATAATAATTTAA
AAGAAAATATAAAAGAATTAGATGGATTAGTTGGAAAAAATACAGTTATAATGTCTCTGCTAAATGGAGT
TGATAGCGAAGAGATAATAGGAGAAAGATTTGGAATTGGAAAAATGGTATATTCATATGTTACCAATATA
GATGCAAAGAAAATCAATAATAATATTATACACACTACTAATGGGATAATTGTATTTGGTAACAAAGATA
ATAGTGAAGATAGAAAAACTAATATAATAACTGAAGTCTTTGATGATGTAAATATAGAATATATTTTATC
AAAAGATATTCAACGAGATATGTGGTGGAAGTACATGGTTAATATTGGTGTAAATCAAACTTCAGCTATA
CTTGGTGCACCTTATGGAGTTTTTCAGAGTTCTGAGCATTTAAGAGAATTAGCAAAATCTGCAATGAGGG
AAGTTGTTGCTATAGCACAAGCAAAAGACATATCTCTTACAGAAGATGATGTTGAAAATTCATTACATAG
AATACTAGAACATTCAAAAGAAGGAAGAACATCAATGCTTCAAGACGTGGAAGCTCATAGACCTACAGAA
GTAGATATGTTTTCTAAGAATATCTGCAAACTTGGAAAAAAATATAGCATACCTACTCCTATAAATCAGA
CTTTATTTTATATGATAAAAGTAATTGAAAGTAGATTTTAAAGGGTATTTGTAAGAAATATTGATAATTA
TTGATTTTAAATTTTATTAATGTTATATACTATCCTTTTTGATAATCTCATGACCAAAATCCCTTAACGT
GAGTTTTCGTTCCACTGAGCGTCAGACCCCGTAGAAAAGATCAAAGGATCTTC
Features (pLannotate 1.2.2; 11 found; start..end, strand, type, name):
      1..589     +  rep_origin     ori: high-copy-number ColE1/pMB1/pBR322/pUC origin of replication
    910..1019    +  oriT           oriT: incP origin of transfer
   1052..1423    +  CDS            traJ: oriT-recognizing protein; traJ
   1461..1553    +  CDS            traI (fragment): TRAI6_ECOLX - Experimental evidence at protein level: Swiss-Prot protein existence level 1. The initiation process of transfer DNA synthesis requires the interaction of at least three plasmid-specific components (TraH, I, and J) at the transfer origin resulting in the assembly of a specialised nucleoprotein complex - the relaxosome. Site- and strand-specific cleavage at the transfer origin is dependent on TraI and TraJ. From Escherichia coli.
   1581..1597    +  polyA_signal   OpIE-2 poly(A) signal (fragment): immediate-early gene 2 from the Orgyia pseudotsugata multicapsid nucleopolyhedrovirus; baculovirus polyadenylation signal
   1811..1835    -  protein_bind   lac operator: The lac repressor binds to the lac operator to inhibit transcription in E. coli. This inhibition can be relieved by adding lactose or isopropyl-β-D-thiogalactopyranoside (IPTG). lac repressor encoded by lacI
   1876..3158    +  CDS            codA (fragment): E. coli cytosine deaminase; codA; confers sensitivity to 5-fluorocytosine
   3257..3411    +  CDS            lacZα (fragment): LacZα fragment of β-galactosidase; lacZ fragment
   5956..6576    +  CDS            catP: CAT2_CLOPF - Protein inferred from homology: Swiss-Prot protein existence level 3. This enzyme is an effector of chloramphenicol resistance in bacteria. From Clostridium perfringens.
   6656..7174    +  CDS            pyrD (fragment): PYRDB_DESRM - Experimental evidence at protein level: Swiss-Prot protein existence level 1. Together with PyrK, also forms a metal reductase complex able to reduce Fe(III)-chelates to Fe(II)-chelates, as well as soluble Cr(VI) and U(VI), using NADH as electron donor. To a lesser extent, can also use NADPH as an electron donor. Is unable to reduce riboflavin and FMN with NADH as electron donor. May have an in vivo role in metal reduction in D.reducens, which is an organism capable of reducing contaminant heavy metals and radionuclides. From Desulfotomaculum reducens (strain MI-1).
   7268..7849    +  CDS            pyrE: PYRE_CLOD6 - Protein inferred from homology: Swiss-Prot protein existence level 3. Catalyzes the transfer of a ribosyl phosphate group from 5- phosphoribose 1-diphosphate to orotate, leading to the formation of orotidine monophosphate (OMP). From Clostridioides difficile (strain 630) (Peptoclostridium difficile).
