[The description below was written by a language model from this plasmid's Addgene catalogue record and pLannotate feature annotations shown in this document.]
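Description:
pJAK210 is a bacterial knock-in (allele-exchange) plasmid for Clostridioides difficile and related species, derived from pJAK081 and built on the pMTLSC-7215 backbone. It is catalogued as an empty backbone with no gene insert. Its distinguishing payload is a 218 bp insertion carrying a 9 bp sequencing barcode, designated Barcode 10, which suggests it is one of a series of similarly barcoded plasmids. In E. coli it is maintained at high copy through a ColE1/pUC-type origin and selected with chloramphenicol. Resistance comes from catP, a chloramphenicol acetyltransferase gene of Clostridium perfringens origin that works in both E. coli and clostridia.

The feature table shows an incP oriT with traJ and a fragment of traI, which allow the plasmid to be mobilised by conjugation from a suitable E. coli donor into the clostridial recipient. A codA cytosine deaminase gene confers sensitivity to 5-fluorocytosine. In this vector family it serves as a counter-selection marker to recover clones that have lost the plasmid backbone after a second recombination event. A lac operator lies just upstream of codA, and a lacZα fragment lies downstream of it. The annotated pyrE coding sequence matches C. difficile strain 630, and the adjacent pyrD-like fragment probably belongs to the same region. Together they suggest that homology arms direct integration around the pyrE locus, although the record does not name the target site.

The barcode insertion is not annotated, and a stretch of about 2.5 kb between lacZα and catP, as well as the last 1.5 kb or so, carries no annotation. The short baculoviral poly(A) hit is most likely a spurious match. The intended use appears to be placing a unique, sequence-readable tag in the chromosome so that otherwise identical strains can be told apart by sequencing.
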