Addgene plasmid #245158: pJAK210
Purpose: (Empty Backbone) pJAK081-based knock-in plasmid with a 218 bp insertion containing 9 bp sequencing Barcode 10 (GGATGTTGG)
Depositing lab: Robert Fagan. Depositing organization: University of Sheffield. Publication: A set of genetic tools for use in Clostridioides difficile and related species. Fisher H, de Lussy Kubisa L, Jakhmola A, Walker E, Kirk JA, Oatley P, Chaudhuri RR, Douce GR, Ormsby MJ, Fagan RP. Microbiology (Reading). 2026 Feb;172(2). doi: 10.1099/mic.0.001665. PubMed 41712450.
Backbone
  Vector backbone: pMTLSC-7215
  Backbone manufacturer: Nigel P Minton
  Vector type: Bacterial knock-in
Growth in bacteria
  Bacterial resistance: Chloramphenicol, 25 μg/mL
  Growth temperature: 37°C
  Growth strain: DH5alpha
  Copy number: High Copy
Gene/Insert
  Gene/Insert name: None
Terms and licenses: Academic/Nonprofit Terms; Industry Terms: Not Available to Industry
How to cite: pJAK210 was a gift from Robert Fagan (Addgene plasmid # 245158 ; http://n2t.net/addgene:245158 ; RRID:Addgene_245158)
